>Addgene plasmid #145399 | pGBW-m4046214 | addgene full sequence | sequence record 292546 | Addgene NGS Result
AATGGTCAGTTAGAGCGGCCGCCCCACACACCATAGCTTCAAAATGTTTCTACTCCTTTTTTACTCTTCC
AGATTTTCTCGGACTCCGCGCATCGCCGTACCACTTCAAAACACCCAAGCACAGCATACTAAATTTCCCC
TCTTTCTTCCTCTAGGGTGTCGTTAATTACCCGTACTAAAGGTTTGGAAAAGAAAAAAGAGACCGCCTCG
TTTCTTTTTCTTCGTCGAAAAAGGCAATAAAAATTTTTATCACGTTTCTTTTTCTTGAAAATTTTTTTTT
TTGATTTTTTTCTCTTTCGATGACCTCCCATTGATATTTAAGTTAATAAACGGTCTTCAATTTCTCAAGT
TTCAGTTTCATTTTTCTTGTTCTATTACAACTTTTTTTACTTCTTGCTCATTAGAAAGAAAGCATAGCAA
TCTAATCTAAGTTTTAATTACAAAATGAGTCAAGCGTGGCAACCGGGTGTTGCTATGCCTAATCTTTACA
AAATGCAAAGAATGCTATTAGAAAAGTGTGACCTTCAAAATTATGGTGATAGTGCAACATTACCTAAAGG
CATAATGATGAATGTCGCAAAATATACTCAACTGTGTCAATATTTAAACACATTAACATTAGCTGTACCC
TATAATATGAGAGTTATACATTTTGGTGCTGGTTCTGATAAAGGAGTTGCACCAGGTACAGCTGTTTTAA
GACAGTGGTTGCCTACGGGTACGCTGCTTGTCGATTCAGATCTTAATGACTTTGTCTCTGATGCAGATTC
AACTTTGATTGGTGATTGTGCAACTGTACATACAGCTAATAAATGGGATCTCATTATTAGTGATATGTAC
GACCCTAAGACTAAAAATGTTACAAAAGAAAATGACTCTAAAGAGGGTTTTTTCACTTACATTTGTGGGT
TTATACAACAAAAGCTAGCTCTTGGAGGTTCCGTGGCTATAAAGATAACAGAACATTCTTGGAATGCTGA
TCTTTATAAGCTCATGGGACACTTCGCATGGTGGACAGCCTTTGTTACTAATGTGAATGCGTCATCATCT
GAAGCATTTTTAATTGGATGTAATTATCTTGGCAAACCACGCGAACAAATAGATGGTTATGTCATGCATG
CAAATTACATATTTTGGAGGAATACAAATCCAATTCAGTTGTCTTCCTATTCTTTATTTGACATGAGTAA
ATTTCCCCTTAAATTAAGGGGTACTGCTGTTATGTCTTTAAAAGAAGGTCAAATCAATGATATGATTTTA
TCTCTTCTTAGTAAAGGTAGACTTATAATTAGAGAAAACAACAGAGTTGTTATTTCTAGTGATGTTCTTG
TTAACCTCGTGCCGAGAGGTTCTTGGAGCCATCCGCAGTTTGAAAAATAAACAGGCCCCTTTTCCTTTGT
CGATATCATGTAATTAGTTATGTCACGCTTACATTCACGCCCTCCTCCCACATCCGCTCTAACCGAAAAG
GAAGGAGTTAGACAACCTGAAGTCTAGGTCCCTATTTATTTTTTTTAATAGTTATGTTAGTATTAAGAAC
GTTATTTATATTTCAAATTTTTCTTTTTTTTCTGTACAAAGCGGCCGCCGAACCACTAGTGCACTGCAGT
ACACGGTTTCCTTGAAATTTTTTTGATTCGGTAATCTCCGAACAGAAGGAAGAACGAAGGAAGGAGCACA
GACTTAGATTGGTATATATACGCATATGTAGTGTTGAAGAAACATGAAATTGCCCAGTATTCTTAACCCA
ACTGCACAGAACAAAAACGTGCAGGAAACGAAGATAAATCATGTCGAAAGCTACATATAAGGAACGTGCT
GCTACTCATCCTAGTCCTGTTGCTGCCAAGCTATTTAATATCATGCACGAAAAGCAAACAAACTTGTGTG
CTTCATTGGATGTTCGTACCACCAAGGAATTACTGGAGTTAGTTGAAGCATTAGGTCCCAAAATTTGTTT
ACTAAAAACACATGTGGATATCTTGACTGATTTTTCCATGGAGGGCACAGTTAAGCCGCTAAAGGCATTA
TCCGCCAAGTACAATTTTTTACTCTTCGAGGACAGAAAATTTGCTGACATTGGTAATACAGTCAAATTGC
AGTACTCTGCGGGTGTATACAGAATAGCAGAATGGGCAGACATTACGAATGCACACGGTGTGGTGGGCCC
AGGTATTGTTAGCGGTTTGAAGCAGGCGGCAGAAGAAGTAACAAAGGAACCTAGAGGCCTTTTGATGTTA
GCAGAATTGTCATGCAAGGGCTCCCTATCTACTGGAGAATATACTAAGGGTACTGTTGACATTGCGAAGA
GCGACAAAGATTTTGTTATCGGCTTTATTGCTCAAAGAGACATGGGTGGAAGAGATGAAGGTTACGATTG
GTTGATTATGACACCCGGTGTGGGTTTAGATGACAAGGGAGATGCATTGGGTCAACAGTATAGAACCGTG
GATGATGTGGTTTCTACAGGATCTGACATTATTATTGTTGGAAGAGGACTATTTGCAAAGGGAAGGGATG
CTAAGGTAGAGGGTGAACGTTACAGAAAAGCAGGCTGGGAAGCATATTTGAGAAGATGCGGCCAGCAAAA
CTAAAAAACTGTATTATAAGTAAATGCATGTATACTAAACTCACAAATTAGAGCTTCAATTTAATTATAT
CAGTTATTACCCGAGTAACGAAGCATCTGTGCTTCATTTTGTAGAACAAAAATGCAACGCGAGAGCGCTA
ATTTTTCAAACAAAGAATCTGAGCTGCATTTTTACAGAACAGAAATGCAACGCGAAAGCGCTATTTTACC
AACGAAGAATCTGTGCTTCATTTTTGTAAAACAAAAATGCAACGCGAGAGCGCTAATTTTTCAAACAAAG
AATCTGAGCTGCATTTTTACAGAACAGAAATGCAACGCGAGAGCGCTATTTTACCAACAAAGAATCTATA
CTTCTTTTTTGTTCTACAAAAATGCATCCCGAGAGCGCTATTTTTCTAACAAAGCATCTTAGATTACTTT
TTTTCTCCTTTGTGCGCTCTATAATGCAGTCTCTTGATAACTTTTTGCACTGTAGGTCCGTTAAGGTTAG
AAGAAGGCTACTTTGGTGTCTATTTTCTCTTCCATAAAAAAAGCCTGACTCCACTTCCCGCGTTTACTGA
TTACTAGCGAAGCTGCGGGTGCATTTTTTCAAGATAAAGGCATCCCCGATTATATTCTATACCGATGTGG
ATTGCGCATACTTTGTGAACAGAAAGTGATAGCGTTGATGATTCTTCATTGGTCAGAAAATTATGAACGG
TTTCTTCTATTTTGTCTCTATATACTACGTATAGGAAATGTTTACATTTTCGTATTGTTTTCGATTCACT
CTATGAATAGTTCTTACTACAATTTTTTTGTCTAAAGAGTAATACTAGAGATAAACATAAAAAATGTAGA
GGTCGAGTTTAGATGCAAGTTCAAGGAGCGAAAGGTGGATGGGTAGGTTATATAGGGATATAGCACAGAG
ATATATAGCAAAGAGATACTTTTGAGCAATGTTTGTGGAAGCGGTATTCGCAATATTTTAGTAGCTCGTT
ACAGTCCGGTGCGTTTTTGGTTTTTTGAAAGTGCGTCATCAGAGCGCTTTTGGTTTTCAAAAGCGCTCTG
AAGTTCCTATACTTTCTAGCTAGAGAATAGGAACTTCCCGAGCGGCCGCGTGTTACAAGCTTGACTCCAG
CGTAACTGGACTGCAATCAACTCACTGGCTCACCTTCACGGGTGGGCCTTTCTTCGGTAGAAAATCAAAG
GATCTTCTTGAGATCCTTTTTTTCTGCGCGTAATCTGCTGCTTGCAAACAAAAAAACCACCGCTACCAGC
GGTGGTTTGTTTGCCGGATCAAGAGCTACCAACTCTTTTTCCGAGGTAACTGGCTTCAGCAGAGCGCAGA
TACCAAATACTGTTCTTCTAGTGTAGCCGTAGTTAGGCCACCACTTCAAGAACTCTGTAGCACCGCCTAC
ATACCTCGCTCTGCTAATCCTGTTACCAGTGGCTGCTGCCAGTGGCGATAAGTCGTGTCTTACCGGGTTG
GACTCAAGACGATAGTTACCGGATAAGGCGCAGCGGTCGGGCTGAACGGGGGGTTCGTGCACACAGCCCA
GCTTGGAGCGAACGACCTACACCGAACTGAGATACCTACAGCGTGAGCTATGAGAAAGCGCCACGCTTCC
CGAAGGGAGAAAGGCGGACAGGTATCCGGTAAGCGGCAGGGTCGGAACAGGAGAGCGCACGAGGGAGCTT
CCAGGGGTAAACGCCTGGTATCTTTATAGTCCTGTCGGGTTTCGCCACCTCTGACTTGAGCATCGATTTT
TGTGATGCTCGTCAGGGGGGCGGAGCCTATGGAAAAACGCCAGCAACGCAGAAAGGCCCACCCGAAGGTG
AGCCAGGTGATTACATTTGGGCCCTCATCAGAGGTTTTCACCGTCATCACCGAAACGCGCGAGGCAGCTG
CGGTAAAGCTCATCAGCGTGGTCGTGAAGCGATTCACAGATGTCTGCCTGTTCATCCGCGTCCAGCTCGT
TGAGTTTCTCCAGAAGCGTTAATGTCTGGCTTCTGATAAAGCGGGCCATGTTAAGGGCGGTTTTTTCCTG
TTTGGTCACTTACCAATGCTTAATCAGTGAGGCACCTATCTCAGCGATCTGTCTATTTCGTTCATCCATA
GTTGCCTGACTCCCCGTCGTGTAGATAACTACGATGCGGGAGGGCTTACCATCTGGCCCCAGTGCTGCAA
TGATACCGCGAGACCCACGCTCACCGGCTCCAGATTTATCAGCAATAAACCAGCCAGCCGGGAGGGCCGA
GCGCAGAAGTGATCCTGCAACTTTATCCGCCTCCATCCAGTCTATTAATTGTTGCCGGGAAGCTAGAGTA
AGTAGTTCGCCAGTTAATAGTTTGCGCAACGTTGTTGCCATTGCTACAGGCATCGTGGTGTCACGCTCGT
CGTTTGGTATGGCTTCATTCAGCTCCGGTTCCCAACGATCAAGGCGAGTTACATGATCCCCCATGTTGTG
CAAAAAAGCGGTTAGCTCCTTCGGTCCTCCGATCGTTGCCAGAAGTAAGTTGGCCGCAGTGTTATCACTC
ATGGTTATGGCAGCACTGCATAATTCTCTTACTGTCATGCCATCCGTGAGATGCTTTTCTGTGACTGGTG
AGTACTCAACCAAGTCATTCTGAGAATAGTGTATGCGGCGACCGAGTTGCTCTTGCCCGGCGTCAATACG
GGATAATACCGCGCCACATAGCAGAACTTTAAAAGTGCTCATCATTGGAAAACGTTCTTCGGGGCGTAAA
CTCTCAAGGATCTTACCGCTGTTGAGATCCAGTTCGATGTAACCCACTCGTGCACCCAACTGATCTTCAG
CATCTTTTACTTTCACCAGCGTTTCTGGGTGAGCAAAAACAGGAAGGCAAAATGCCGCAAAAAAGGGAAT
AAGGGCGACACGGAAATGTTGAATACTCATTTTAGCTTCCTTAGCTCCTGAAAATCTCGATAACTCAAAA
AATACGCCCGGTAGTGATCTTATTTCATTATGGTGAAAGTTGGAACCTCTTACGTGCCGATCAAGTCAAA
AGCCTCCGGTCGGAGGCTTTTGACTTTCTGCTATGGAGGTCAGGTATGATTTA
Features (pLannotate 1.2.2; 13 found; start..end, strand, type, name):
     24..431     +  promoter       TEF1 promoter: S. cerevisiae TEF1; promoter for EF-1α
    448..1335    +  CDS            rep (fragment): R1AB_CVPFS - Protein inferred from homology: Swiss-Prot protein existence level 3. NendoU is a Mn(2+)-dependent, uridylate-specific enzyme, which leaves 2'-3'-cyclic phosphates 5' to the cleaved bond. From Porcine transmissible gastroenteritis coronavirus (strain FS772/70) (TGEV).
   1406..1578    +  terminator     CYC1 terminator (fragment): S. cerevisiae CYC1; transcription terminator for CYC1
   1614..1790    +  promoter       URA3 promoter (fragment): S. cerevisiae URA3
   1791..2594    +  CDS            URA3: orotidine-5'-phosphate decarboxylase, required for uracil biosynthesis; S. cerevisiae URA3; yeast auxotrophic marker, counterselectable with 5-fluoroorotic acid (5-FOA)
   2677..3659    -  rep_origin     2μ ori: yeast 2μ plasmid origin of replication
   3737..3766    +  terminator     T3Te terminator: phage T3 early transcription terminator
   3788..4375    +  rep_origin     ori: high-copy-number ColE1/pMB1/pBR322/pUC origin of replication
   4387..4414    -  terminator     T7Te terminator: phage T7 early transcription terminator
   4438..4629    -  CDS            rop: Rop protein, which maintains plasmids at low copy number; rop
   4630..5490    -  CDS            AmpR: β-lactamase; bla; confers resistance to ampicillin, carbenicillin, and related antibiotics
   5491..5593    -  promoter       cat promoter: promoter of the E. coli cat gene encoding chloramphenicol acetyltransferase
   5594..5625    -  terminator     tonB terminator: bidirectional E. coli tonB-P14 transcription terminator
