[The description below was written by a language model from this plasmid's Addgene catalogue record and pLannotate feature annotations shown in this document.]
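Description:
pGBW-m4046214 is an E. coli–yeast shuttle plasmid for episomal expression of the SARS-CoV-2 2'-O-ribose methyltransferase in Saccharomyces cerevisiae. This enzyme is the mature ORF1ab cleavage product commonly known as nsp16. In bacteria the plasmid replicates from a high-copy ColE1/pUC-type origin and is selected with ampicillin through a β-lactamase gene that, according to the annotation, is driven by the cat promoter. A short rop reading frame is annotated next to AmpR, although the catalogue lists the plasmid as high copy. Phage T3 and T7 early terminators flank the bacterial origin, and a tonB terminator lies beyond the resistance cassette, presumably to insulate these modules from read-through transcription. In yeast, the 2μ origin supports multicopy maintenance. URA3, with its own promoter, complements uracil auxotrophy and can be counterselected with 5-FOA.

The payload is a wild-type coding sequence of roughly 0.9 kb made by gene synthesis. The record lists both budding yeast and SARS-CoV-2 under species, which may indicate yeast codon optimisation, but this is not stated. The constitutive TEF1 promoter drives the insert and a CYC1 terminator fragment follows it. The automated annotation labels this open reading frame as a fragment of the replicase polyprotein of a related coronavirus (TGEV) and carries over a NendoU description. That is a homology-based hit and does not reflect the insert's actual identity. The catalogue describes a backbone-encoded C-terminal thrombin-cleavable Strep-tag II, which would allow affinity purification followed by tag removal, but the feature table does not annotate it separately. The plasmid suits production and purification of the viral methyltransferase in yeast for biochemical or structural work.
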