Addgene plasmid #145399: pGBW-m4046214
Purpose: Yeast Expression plasmid for SARS-CoV-2 2'-O-ribose methyltransferase
Depositing lab: Ginkgo Bioworks & Benjie Chen. Depositing organization: Ginkgo Bioworks.
Backbone
  Vector backbone: AmpR; 2u URA3
  Backbone size w/o insert (bp): 4078
  Vector type: Yeast Expression
  Selectable markers: URA3
Growth in bacteria
  Bacterial resistance: Ampicillin, 100 μg/mL
  Growth temperature: 37°C
  Growth strain: DH5alpha
  Copy number: High Copy
Gene/Insert
  Gene/Insert name: SARS-CoV-2 2'-O-ribose methyltransferase
  Species: S. cerevisiae (budding yeast); Severe acute respiratory syndrome coronavirus 2
  Insert size (bp): 887
  Mutation: wt
  Entrez Gene: ORF1ab (a.k.a. GU280_gp01)
  Promoter: pTEF1
  Tag / fusion protein: Cleavable thrombin;StrepII (C terminal on backbone)
  Cloning method: Unknown
Resource information
  A portion of this plasmid was derived from a plasmid made by: GinkgoBioworks
Depositor comments: NCBI Reference Sequence: YP_009725311.1. Created by gene synthesis with Not1 site.
How to cite: pGBW-m4046214 was a gift from Ginkgo Bioworks & Benjie Chen (Addgene plasmid # 145399 ; http://n2t.net/addgene:145399 ; RRID:Addgene_145399)
